>Addgene plasmid #198973 | pGL0_60 [sfGFP] | addgene full sequence | sequence record 401271 | Addgene NGS Result
TAGCGTGCGAACAGCACGCTATTGTTGTATCATTACTCGCATCCATTCTCAGGCTGTCTCGTCTCGTCTC
CGAGGTCTCAAATGCGTAAAGGCGAAGAACTGTTCACTGGTGTCGTCCCTATTCTGGTGGAACTGGATGG
TGATGTCAACGGTCATAAGTTTTCCGTGCGTGGCGAGGGTGAAGGTGACGCAACTAATGGTAAACTGACG
CTGAAGTTCATCTGTACTACTGGTAAACTGCCGGTACCTTGGCCGACTCTGGTAACGACGCTGACTTATG
GTGTTCAGTGCTTTGCTCGTTATCCGGACCATATGAAGCAGCATGACTTCTTCAAGTCCGCCATGCCGGA
AGGCTATGTGCAGGAACGCACGATTTCCTTTAAGGATGACGGCACGTACAAAACGCGTGCGGAAGTGAAA
TTTGAAGGCGATACCCTGGTAAACCGCATTGAGCTGAAAGGCATTGACTTTAAAGAAGATGGCAATATCC
TGGGCCATAAGCTGGAATACAATTTTAACAGCCACAATGTTTACATCACCGCCGATAAACAAAAAAATGG
CATTAAAGCGAATTTTAAAATTCGCCACAACGTGGAGGATGGCAGCGTGCAGCTGGCTGATCACTACCAG
CAAAACACTCCAATCGGTGATGGTCCTGTTCTGCTGCCAGACAATCACTATCTGAGCACGCAAAGCGTTC
TGTCTAAAGATCCGAACGAGAAACGCGATCATATGGTTCTGCTGGAGTTCGTAACCGCAGCGGGCATCAC
GCATGGTATGGATGAACTGTACAAATGAGCTTTGAGACCACCCCAGGATACATAGATTACCACAACTCCG
AGCCCTTCCACCTAGCGTGCTAACCACGCACGCTATTGTTGTATCCCATATAATGCAATCGTAGTCTACC
TGACTGTACTTAGAAATGTGGCTTCGCCTTTGCCCACGCACCTGATCGCTCCTCGTTTGCTTTTAAGGAC
CGGACGAACCACAGAGCATTAGAAGGCTAGGTGGAGGCTCAGTGATGATAAGTCTGCGATGGTGGATGCA
TGTGTCATGGTCATAGCTGTTTCCTGTGTGAAATTGTTATCCGCTCAGAGGGCACAATCCTATTCCGCGC
TATCCGACAATCTCCAAGACATTAGGTGGAGTTCAGTTCGGCGTATGGCATATGTCGCTGGAAAGAACAT
GTGAGCAAAAGGCCAGCAAAAGGCCAGGAACCGTAAAAAGGCCGCGTTGCTGGCGTTTTTCCATAGGCTC
CGCCCCCCTGACGAGCATCACAAAAATCGACGCTCAAGTCAGAGGTGGCGAAACCCGACAGGACTATAAA
GATACCAGGCGTTTCCCCCTGGAAGCTCCCTCGTGCGCTCTCCTGTTCCGACCCTGCCGCTTACCGGATA
CCTGTCCGCCTTTCTCCCTTCGGGAAGCGTGGCGCTTTCTCATAGCTCACGCTGTAGGTATCTCAGTTCG
GTGTAGGTCGTTCGCTCCAAGCTGGGCTGTGTGCACGAACCCCCCGTTCAGCCCGACCGCTGCGCCTTAT
CCGGTAACTATCGTCTTGAGTCCAACCCGGTAAGACACGACTTATCGCCACTGGCAGCAGCCACTGGTAA
CAGGATTAGCAGAGCGAGGTATGTAGGCGGTGCTACAGAGTTCTTGAAGTGGTGGCCTAACTACGGCTAC
ACTAGAAGAACAGTATTTGGTATCTGCGCTCTGCTGAAGCCAGTTACCTTCGGAAAAAGAGTTGGTAGCT
CTTGATCCGGCAAACAAACCACCGCTGGTAGCGGTGGTTTTTTTGTTTGCAAGCAGCAGATTACGCGCAG
AAAAAAAGGATCTCAAGAAGATCCTTTGATCTTTTCTACGGGGTCTGACGCTCTATTCAACAAAGCCGCC
GTCCCGTCAAGTCAGCGTAAATGGGTAGGGGGCTTCAAATCGTCCCCCCATACGATATAAGTTGTTACTA
GTGCTTGGATTCTCACCAATAAAAAACGCCCGGCGGCAACCGAGCGTTCTGAACAAATCCAGATGGAGTT
CTGAGGTCATTACTGGATCTATCAACAGGAGTCCAAGCGAGCTCGATATCAAATTACGCCCCGCCCTGCC
ACTCATCGCAGTACTGTTGTAATTCATTAAGCATTCTGCCGACATGGAAGCCATCACAAACGGCATGATG
AACCTGAATCGCCAGCGGCATCAGCACCTTGTCGCCTTGCGTATAATATTTGCCCATGGTGAAAACGGGG
GCGAAGAAGTTGTCCATATTGGCCACGTTTAAATCAAAACTGGTGAAACTCACCCAGGGATTGGCTGAGA
CGAAAAACATATTCTCAATAAACCCTTTAGGGAAATAGGCCAGGTTTTCACCGTAACACGCCACATCTTG
CGAATATATGTGTAGAAACTGCCGGAAATCGTCGTGGTATTCACTCCAGAGCGATGAAAACGTTTCAGTT
TGCTCATGGAAAACGGTGTAACAAGGGTGAACACTATCCCATATCACCAGCTCACCGTCTTTCATTGCCA
TACGAAATTCCGGATGAGCATTCATCAGGCGGGCAAGAATGTGAATAAAGGCCGGATAAAACTTGTGCTT
ATTTTTCTTTACGGTCTTTAAAAAGGCCGTAATATCCAGCTGAACGGTCTGGTTATAGGTACATTGAGCA
ACTGACTGAAATGCCTCAAAATGTTCTTTACGATGCCATTGGGATATATCAACGGTGGTATATCCAGTGA
TTTTTTTCTCCATTTTAGCTTCCTTAGCTCCTGAAAATCTCGATAACTCAAAAAATACGCCCGGTAGTGA
TCTTATTTCATTATGGTGAAAGTTGGAACCTCTTACGTGCCGATCAACGTCTCATTGATACCTGAAACAA
AACCCATCGTACGGCCAAGGAAGTCTCCAATAACTGTGATCCACCACAAGCGCCAGGGTTTTCCCAGTCA
CGACGTTGTAAAACGACGGCCAGTCATGCATAATCCGCACGCATCTGGAATAAGGAAGTGCCATTCCGCC
TGACCT
Features (pLannotate 1.2.2; 6 found; start..end, strand, type, name):
     82..795     +  CDS            superfolder GFP: GFP variant that folds robustly even when fused to poorly folded proteins (Pédelacq et al., 2006)
   1248..1836    -  rep_origin     ori: high-copy-number ColE1/pMB1/pBR322/pUC origin of replication
   1969..2063    -  terminator     lambda t0 terminator: transcription terminator from phage lambda
   2087..2743    -  CDS            cat: CAT_ECOLX - Experimental evidence at protein level: Swiss-Prot protein existence level 1. This enzyme is an effector of chloramphenicol resistance in bacteria. From Escherichia coli. This protein is used as a marker in many commonly used cloning vectors, such as pACYC184.
   2744..2846    -  promoter       cat promoter: promoter of the E. coli cat gene encoding chloramphenicol acetyltransferase
   2921..2964    -  CDS            lacZα (fragment): LacZα fragment of β-galactosidase; lacZ fragment
