[The description below was written by a language model from this plasmid's Addgene catalogue record and pLannotate feature annotations shown in this document.]
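Description:
pGL0_60 [sfGFP] is a small (about 3.0 kb) Level 0 part plasmid for hierarchical modular cloning, catalogued as a synthetic biology vector built on the pGLDV_17 backbone. It is propagated in E. coli from a high-copy ColE1/pUC-type origin of replication. Selection is by chloramphenicol resistance, provided by a cat (chloramphenicol acetyltransferase) gene driven by its native cat promoter and followed by the phage lambda t0 transcription terminator. A short remnant of lacZα is also annotated. This is probably left over from a blue/white screening cassette in the parent destination vector that the part replaced, although the record does not describe the cloning method. Part of the plasmid derives from the CIDAR MoClo Extension reagent set.

The stored part is a synthetic coding sequence for superfolder GFP, a GFP variant engineered to fold robustly even when fused to poorly folding partners. No promoter, ribosome binding site or terminator is annotated around the sfGFP open reading frame. This fits a Level 0 plasmid that holds a bare coding-sequence module, not an expression cassette, so the plasmid itself would not be expected to serve as a fluorescent reporter. Parts of this kind are normally released and combined with separate promoter, RBS and terminator modules to build higher-level transcription units, but the record does not state the restriction sites or overhangs flanking the part. The plasmid belongs to a toolkit associated with work on high-throughput identification of functional origins of replication in non-model bacteria, where sfGFP would plausibly serve as a reporter module in assembled vectors.
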