Addgene plasmid #198973: pGL0_60 [sfGFP]
Purpose: Level 0 part
Depositing lab: Charlie Gilbert & Nili Ostrov & Cultivarium Tools. Depositing organization: Cultivarium, Convergent Research. Publication: A scalable framework for high-throughput identification of functional origins of replication in non-model bacteria. Gilbert C, Brumwell SL, Crits-Christoph A, Kang SC, Martin-Moldes Z, Alsharif W, Esmurria A, Nguyen M-A, Lee HH, Ostrov N. bioRxiv 2023.05.19.541510 10.1101/2023.05.19.541510.
Backbone
  Vector backbone: pGLDV_17
  Vector type: Synthetic Biology
Growth in bacteria
  Bacterial resistance: Chloramphenicol, 25 μg/mL
  Growth temperature: 37°C
  Growth strain: E. coli Zymo 10B
  Copy number: High Copy
Gene/Insert
  Gene/Insert name: sfGFP
  Species: Synthetic
  Cloning method: Unknown
Resource information
  A portion of this plasmid was derived from a plasmid made by: Richard Murray (Addgene CIDAR MoClo Extension, Volume I Kit #1000000161 - Clamons S. et al., unpublished reagents)
Terms and licenses: Academic/Nonprofit Terms; Industry Terms: Not Available to Industry
How to cite: pGL0_60 [sfGFP] was a gift from Charlie Gilbert & Nili Ostrov & Cultivarium Tools (Addgene plasmid # 198973 ; http://n2t.net/addgene:198973 ; RRID:Addgene_198973)
